>Addgene plasmid #1554 | L3562 | depositor full sequence | sequence record 164 | Author sequence
AAGCTTGGGCTGCAGGTCGGCTATAATAAGTTCTTGAATAAAATAATTTTCCCGACAAAACATGAGTATT
TCTTTCGAAAATAAAAGTGCAGGCTAATTAGAGATTATTCTGTAATTAACTGCATAATTTGTCACGTGCC
ATAGTTTTACATTCCACTACGTCATAGTTCTTAAAATACTAATCTCCTGAAAATAGAAGTAGGTGAAGAA
AGTTTAATTATCAGTTCTAAAATGACAATTGATCTTTGGAATATGTTCTGAAACTACCGATCATTGAACA
GATGCTATTTGAATGATATAGAATTGTATATTTGCAATTTCTGAAACGCGTTCTTAAAGGCACACAGATT
AATTCAAAAGGGTCTGGCCGCAAAAAGGTTTATGGTGGCCGATTTTGAGTTTTGTGTGTGATTGCTTTTT
CACAATCAGTGTTTTCAGGATTATGTGATGAACTAGATCTTCAAGTTTCGTTACATTTCATATGTTTTCG
GAACTCACGAAGTACATATTGGGTATTGTGCTCAAAAAATTCAGCAATCAGCTTCGCTCCGCTGACTTTA
GAACCCAAAAAAATAGTATGGCCAAACTGACTGTGTTACGATCATTTCAATTTTTCAATACATATTTAAG
ATTTCTAAGAGTAAGAAGGTCAAAAACTGTTCTGGAATACATATATATTTTTCAGGTTACAATTAGTCAA
AAAGTGCACTGAAATATACGTTTTAATTTCACGAATAACCCAATTAGTTCAATGTATTTTTGGTCAACCA
ACGTTAAAGTTTGGCTTCCAACCAATTATCATTTCTGATCAACCACAATGTTTTTTCTTTATCTGCAAGT
TAATTTTTTATTTTTATCCAGATGTTTGGCATATTTTTCAATTCTTCACTAGCGCCCACTTCTTGCACTT
CCGGCGCCCTGAATCTAATGCATCTGTTGCAAGAATTGAAAGACCAATCAACACATTGTTTTCTTCACGA
GATACTGAAGAAAATGAATAAAAACAGAGAAAAAGAGCCATGTGATTAGTGACAACTGTTGCTAACAGAT
ACCATAGCTTGGACTTGGTACGTGATGGCAACGTATGGGTCAACAAAAATGATTGCAGAGGGGGTGCAAA
ACAGTCAAGTCGAGAAAATATGAAAAACAGAAAACAAAGAACAGAAAAATGGGTTTGAGAGTCAGTATAA
TTTATAAAAGAAAAATTGTACATAGAAATTAACCATTTTTGTAGAAGAAGTTATTTTTCAAGCATCGTTA
AAAATTATTCAAAGCACCTTATTTCATATTTAATTTTAAACATGGTTAAATGAACAACACGGTGCGCAAT
CAGGAAAACTTGAAATCTGAAACTGTTGTTGTGATCTTCTTCGCAACTGTTCAGATAGCACTAGTGTAAT
GTTAAGAGTGCGCGAATATAATGGAATATAATGGATCACACCTCCTGCCATCAGGTAAACGTCTCTGTTA
TCACATATTTCCAACTATTAAATTTTTACCTTTTACAGTTTTACATTTTTTTGAAAAAAGTAACTTTTTG
TCTTCAAAATCCCTGACGAAAATATCAAATATTTTAATCGAGACTGCAGAGGAACCGATTGATGATTTGG
AAAATCCAGCTTTACCTGTGTAAGAACTGAAAAGTTTCATAACCCTAGGGTATTCCCAGTTACATTCCCC
ACTGGCTAACAATAGCACCCAGTTTTTCATCACCTTTCTTCAAATTTCTCGGCGATTTGTTAAAAACAAA
ATTTGTGTCCCTTCTCTGATATCTCTATGTCTCTAAACACAAGTTCATCGGAAAACGAAGGAGGGTAGGT
GTTGGTTGGGCTCCCGAAGTGAAAATAGAAGAGCAAGAATAGAATATTAGAGAGAGAGTGCAGAGAGGGC
GGGATAGCTCCCGGGATTCCGTTTTCTTCTTCTTTATCTTCAACGATGATGTGTGTGCGTGTTGTATAGA
TTCTGTTGCTCCCCCACAACTCGCTCCGAAGGCTCAATACAATTCAATTGATATTGGAGGAGAGCCTACC
GGAGTGGGAGGATAAGAAGAAACATAAGAAGAAGAAGAAGAAGAAGCATGCTTCTGGTTTTTGATGCTAT
GAAAACGGCACAAAAAGATGATTGAGGTCCCTTTTCAATACCTTCTCTCATCTTTCAAATCCCATTGAAA
CCTAAAACTTCTCACCACGCTTTACCATTGTTCTCCAAAAACTTATAGCAATGTCTATAACTTTTTTATC
TCTGAAAAGCAGTGTTCCATTTTTCTTTTTCCTATTTTATTTCAATTGTTTCTCACATTTCGTTTGGATT
CTTTGCTTGTCAACCAGCTTCTTCTTCCACTTTTACCGTCTAATTTTCAGGGCAGGGAGCCATCAAACCC
ACGACCACTAGATCCATCTAGAGGATCCCCGGGATTGGCCAAAGGACCCAAAGGTATGTTTCGAATGATA
CTAACATAACATAGAACATTTTCAGGAGGACCCTTGGAGGGTACCGGTAGAAAAAATGAGTAAAGGAGAA
GAACTTTTCACTGGAGTTGTCCCAATTCTTGTTGAATTAGATGGTGATGTTAATGGGCACAAATTTTCTG
TCAGTGGAGAGGGTGAAGGTGATGCAACATACGGAAAACTTACCCTTAAATTTATTTGCACTACTGGAAA
ACTACCTGTTCCATGGGTAAGTTTAAACATATATATACTAACTAACCCTGATTATTTAAATTTTCAGCCA
ACACTTGTCACTACTTTCTCATGGGGCGTTCAATGCTTCTCGAGATACCCAGATCATATGAAACAGCATG
ACTTTTTCAAGAGTGCCATGCCCGAAGGTTATGTACAGGAAAGAACTATATTTTTCAAAGATGACGGGAA
CTACAAGACACGTAAGTTTAAACAGTTCGGTACTAACTAACCATACATATTTAAATTTTCAGGTGCTGAA
GTCAAGTTTGAAGGTGATACCCTTGTTAATAGAATCGAGTTAAAAGGTATTGATTTTAAAGAAGATGGAA
ACATTCTTGGACACAAATTGGAATACAACTATATTTCACACAACGTATACATCATGGCAGACAAACAAAA
GAATGGAATCAAAGTTGTAAGTTTAAACATGATTTTACTAACTAACTAATCTGATTTAAATTTTCAGAAC
TTCAAAATTAGACACAACATTGAAGATGGAAGCGTTCAACTAGCAGACCATTATCAACAAAATACTCCAA
TTGGCGATGGCCCTGTCCTTTTACCAGACAACCATTACCTGTCCACACAATCTGCCCTTTCGAAAGATCC
CAACGAAAAGAGAGACCACATGGTCCTTCTTGAGTTTGTAACAGCTGCTGGGATTACACATGGCATGGAT
GAACTATACAAATAGCATTCGTAGAATTCCAACTGAGCGCCGGTCGCTACCATTACCAACTTGTCTGGTG
TCAAAAATAATAGGGGCCGCTGTCATCAGAGTAAGTTTAAACTGAGTTCTACTAACTAACGAGTAATATT
TAAATTTTCAGCATCTCGCGCCCGTGCCTCTGACTTCTAAGTCCAATTACTCTTCAACATCCCTACATGC
TCTTTCTCCCTGTGCTCCCACCCCCTATTTTTGTTATTATCAAAAAACTTCTCTTAATTTCTTTGTTTTT
TAGCTTCTTTTAAGTCACCTCTAACAATGAAATTGTGTAGATTCAAAAATAGAATTAATTCGTAATAAAA
AGTCGAAAAAAATTGTGCTCCCTCCCCCCATTAATAATAATTCTATCCCAAAATCTACACAATGTTCTGT
GTACACTTCTTATGTTTTTTACTTCTGATAAATTTTTTTGAAACATCATAGAAAAAACCGCACACAAAAT
ACCTTATCATATGTTACGTTTCAGTTTATGACCGCAATTTTTATTTCTTCGCACGTCTGGGCCTCTCATG
ACGTCAAATCATGCTCATCGTGAAAAAGTTTTGGAGTATTTTTGGAATTTTTCAATCAAGTGAAAGTTTA
TGAAATTAATTTTCCTGCTTTTGCTTTTTGGGGTTTCCCCTATTGTTTGTCAAGATTTCGAGGACGGCGT
TTTTCTTGCTAAAATCACAAGTATTGATGAGCACGATGCAAGAAAGATCGGAAGAAGGTTTGGGTTTGAG
GCTCAGTGGAAGGTGAGTAGAAGTTGATAATTTGAAAGTGGAGTAGTGTCTATGGGGTTTTTGCCTTAAA
TGACAGAATACATTCCCAATATACCAAACATAACTGTTTCCTACTAGTCGGCCGTACGGGCCCTTTCGTC
TCGCGCGTTTCGGTGATGACGGTGAAAACCTCTGACACATGCAGCTCCCGGAGACGGTCACAGCTTGTCT
GTAAGCGGATGCCGGGAGCAGACAAGCCCGTCAGGGCGCGTCAGCGGGTGTTGGCGGGTGTCGGGGCTGG
CTTAACTATGCGGCATCAGAGCAGATTGTACTGAGAGTGCACCATATGCGGTGTGAAATACCGCACAGAT
GCGTAAGGAGAAAATACCGCATCAGGCGGCCTTAAGGGCCTCGTGATACGCCTATTTTTATAGGTTAATG
TCATGATAATAATGGTTTCTTAGACGTCAGGTGGCACTTTTCGGGGAAATGTGCGCGGAACCCCTATTTG
TTTATTTTTCTAAATACATTCAAATATGTATCCGCTCATGAGACAATAACCCTGATAAATGCTTCAATAA
TATTGAAAAAGGAAGAGTATGAGTATTCAACATTTCCGTGTCGCCCTTATTCCCTTTTTTGCGGCATTTT
GCCTTCCTGTTTTTGCTCACCCAGAAACGCTGGTGAAAGTAAAAGATGCTGAAGATCAGTTGGGTGCACG
AGTGGGTTACATCGAACTGGATCTCAACAGCGGTAAGATCCTTGAGAGTTTTCGCCCCGAAGAACGTTTT
CCAATGATGAGCACTTTTAAAGTTCTGCTATGTGGCGCGGTATTATCCCGTATTGACGCCGGGCAAGAGC
AACTCGGTCGCCGCATACACTATTCTCAGAATGACTTGGTTGAGTACTCACCAGTCACAGAAAAGCATCT
TACGGATGGCATGACAGTAAGAGAATTATGCAGTGCTGCCATAACCATGAGTGATAACACTGCGGCCAAC
TTACTTCTGACAACGATCGGAGGACCGAAGGAGCTAACCGCTTTTTTGCACAACATGGGGGATCATGTAA
CTCGCCTTGATCGTTGGGAACCGGAGCTGAATGAAGCCATACCAAACGACGAGCGTGACACCACGATGCC
TGTAGCAATGGCAACAACGTTGCGCAAACTATTAACTGGCGAACTACTTACTCTAGCTTCCCGGCAACAA
TTAATAGACTGGATGGAGGCGGATAAAGTTGCAGGACCACTTCTGCGCTCGGCCCTTCCGGCTGGCTGGT
TTATTGCTGATAAATCTGGAGCCGGTGAGCGTGGGTCTCGCGGTATCATTGCAGCACTGGGGCCAGATGG
TAAGCCCTCCCGTATCGTAGTTATCTACACGACGGGGAGTCAGGCAACTATGGATGAACGAAATAGACAG
ATCGCTGAGATAGGTGCCTCACTGATTAAGCATTGGTAACTGTCAGACCAAGTTTACTCATATATACTTT
AGATTGATTTAAAACTTCATTTTTAATTTAAAAGGATCTAGGTGAAGATCCTTTTTGATAATCTCATGAC
CAAAATCCCTTAACGTGAGTTTTCGTTCCACTGAGCGTCAGACCCCGTAGAAAAGATCAAAGGATCTTCT
TGAGATCCTTTTTTTCTGCGCGTAATCTGCTGCTTGCAAACAAAAAAACCACCGCTACCAGCGGTGGTTT
GTTTGCCGGATCAAGAGCTACCAACTCTTTTTCCGAAGGTAACTGGCTTCAGCAGAGCGCAGATACCAAA
TACTGTCCTTCTAGTGTAGCCGTAGTTAGGCCACCACTTCAAGAACTCTGTAGCACCGCCTACATACCTC
GCTCTGCTAATCCTGTTACCAGTGGCTGCTGCCAGTGGCGATAAGTCGTGTCTTACCGGGTTGGACTCAA
GACGATAGTTACCGGATAAGGCGCAGCGGTCGGGCTGAACGGGGGGTTCGTGCACACAGCCCAGCTTGGA
GCGAACGACCTACACCGAACTGAGATACCTACAGCGTGAGCATTGAGAAAGCGCCACGCTTCCCGAAGGG
AGAAAGGCGGACAGGTATCCGGTAAGCGGCAGGGTCGGAACAGGAGAGCGCACGAGGGAGCTTCCAGGGG
GAAACGCCTGGTATCTTTATAGTCCTGTCGGGTTTCGCCACCTCTGACTTGAGCGTCGATTTTTGTGATG
CTCGTCAGGGGGGCGGAGCCTATGGAAAAACGCCAGCAACGCGGCCTTTTTACGGTTCCTGGCCTTTTGC
TGGCCTTTTGCTCACATGTTCTTTCCTGCGTTATCCCCTGATTCTGTGGATAACCGTATTACCGCCTTTG
AGTGAGCTGATACCGCTCGCCGCAGCCGAACGACCGAGCGCAGCGAGTCAGTGAGCGAGGAAGCGGAAGA
GCGCCCAATACGCAAACCGCCTCTCCCCGCGCGTTGGCCGATTCATTAATGCAGCTGGCACGACAGGTTT
CCCGACTGGAAAGCGGGCAGTGAGCGCAACGCAATTAATGTGAGTTAGCTCACTCATTAGGCACCCCAGG
CTTTACACTTTATGCTTCCGGCTCGTATGTTGTGTGGAATTGTGAGCGGATAACAATTTCACACAGGAAA
CAGCTATGACCATGATTACGCCAAGCTGTAAGTTTAAACATGATCTTACTAACTAACTATTCTCATTTAA
ATTTTCAGAGCTTAAAAATGGCTGAAATCACTCACAACGATGGATACGCTAACAACTTGGAAATGAAAT
Features (pLannotate 1.2.2; 12 found; start..end, strand, type, name):
   2397..2413    -  misc_feature   MCS (fragment): pUC18/19 multiple cloning site
   2506..3372    +  CDS            CFP: CFP is a basic (constitutively fluorescent) cyan fluorescent protein published in 1994, derived from Aequorea victoria.
   3990..4142    +  CDS            aex-5 (fragment): AEX5_CAEEL - Also known as kpc-3 From Caenorhabditis elegans.
   4270..4305    +  CDS            rop (fragment): Rop protein, which maintains plasmids at low copy number; rop
   4407..4506    +  misc_feature   bom (fragment): basis of mobility region from pBR322
   4604..4708    +  promoter       AmpR promoter: bla
   4709..5569    +  CDS            AmpR: β-lactamase; bla; confers resistance to ampicillin, carbenicillin, and related antibiotics
   5740..6328    +  rep_origin     ori: high-copy-number ColE1/pMB1/pBR322/pUC origin of replication
   6511..6603    +  CDS            lacI (fragment): lac repressor; lacI; The lac repressor binds to the lac operator to inhibit transcription in E. coli. This inhibition can be relieved by adding lactose or isopropyl-β-D-thiogalactopyranoside (IPTG).
   6616..6637    +  protein_bind   CAP binding site: CAP binding activates transcription in the presence of cAMP. E. coli catabolite activator protein
   6652..6682    +  promoter       lac promoter: promoter for the E. coli lac operon
   6690..6706    +  protein_bind   lac operator: The lac repressor binds to the lac operator to inhibit transcription in E. coli. This inhibition can be relieved by adding lactose or isopropyl-β-D-thiogalactopyranoside (IPTG). lac repressor encoded by lacI
