[The description below was written by a language model from this plasmid's Addgene catalogue record and pLannotate feature annotations shown in this document.]
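Description:
L3562 (Fire Lab miniprep designation pPD115.50) is a worm expression plasmid from the 1997 Fire Lab vector kit, catalogued as an empty backbone of roughly 6.9 kb with no separate insert. The parental backbone is recorded as unknown, but the annotated features point to a pUC/pBR322-type bacterial framework. These include a high-copy ColE1/pMB1 origin, a β-lactamase gene with its own promoter conferring ampicillin resistance, remnants of the rop and bom regions, a fragment of the pUC18/19 polylinker, and a lac promoter/operator with CAP site and a lacI fragment. It is propagated in E. coli under ampicillin selection.

The payload is described only through the module list in the tag field. It begins with myo-3 elements (myo3-2341 and myo3Tsa), which by their names appear to be upstream regulatory sequence from the C. elegans body-wall muscle myosin gene, though the feature table does not annotate this region. A GFP coding region follows, split into segments (gfpN through gfpC) and interrupted by synthetic introns (IVSA, IVSR, IVSS, IVST, IVSL), a design used in Fire vectors to improve expression in worms. The Y66W and N146I substitutions shift the fluorophore to cyan emission, which agrees with the automated annotation of the roughly 870 nt reporter region as CFP. The "decoy" element is listed but not explained in the record. A short downstream match to C. elegans aex-5 is also annotated, and its role is not stated.

The construct presumably serves as a muscle-expressed cyan reporter or as a starting vector for colour-variant GFP fusions in transgenic C. elegans, but the record refers to the kit documentation rather than stating a specific purpose.
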