Addgene plasmid #1554: L3562
Purpose: (Empty Backbone)
Depositing lab: Andrew Fire. Depositing organization: Carnegie Institution for Science.
Backbone
  Vector backbone: Unknown
  Backbone size (bp): 6866
  Vector type: Worm Expression
Growth in bacteria
  Bacterial resistance: Ampicillin, 100 μg/mL
  Growth temperature: 37°C
  Growth strain: DH5alpha
  Copy number: Unknown
Gene/Insert
  Gene/Insert name: None
  Tag / fusion protein: myo3-2341, myo3Tsa, IVSA, gfpN, IVSR, gfpY66W, IVSS, gfpN146I, IVST, gfpC, IVSL, decoy
  Cloning method: Restriction Enzyme
Terms and licenses: Academic/Nonprofit Terms; Industry Terms: Not Available to Industry
Depositor comments: See Fire Lab Vector Kit Documentation 1997. Fire Lab Miniprep Number pPD115.50, Ligation number L3562.
How to cite: L3562 was a gift from Andrew Fire (Addgene plasmid # 1554 ; http://n2t.net/addgene:1554 ; RRID:Addgene_1554)
