>Addgene plasmid #1554 | L3562 | addgene partial sequence | sequence record 16691 | 1554_m13reverse
GNGTTACTGATCTTACTAACTAACTATTCTCATTTAAATTTTCAGAGCTTAAAAATGGCTGANCTCACTC
ACAACGATGGATACGCTAACAACTTGGAAATGAAATAAGCTTGGGCTGCAGGTCGGCTATAATAAGTTCT
TGAATAAAATAATTTTCCCGACAAAACATGAGTATTTCTTTCGAAAATAAAAGTGCAGGCTAATTAGAGA
TTATTCTGTAATTAACTGCATAATTTGTCACGTGCCATAGTTTTACATTCCACTACGTCATAGTTCTTAA
AATACTAATCTCCTGAAAATAGAAGTAGGTGAAGAAAGTTTAATTATCAGTTCTAAAATGACAATTGATC
TTTGGAATATGTTCTGAAACTACCGATCATTGAACAGATGCTATTTGAATGATATAGAATTGTATATTTG
CAATTTCTGAAACGCGTTCTTAAAGGCACACAGATTAATTCAAAAGGGTCTGGCCGCAAAAAGGTTTATG
GTGGCCGATTTTGAGTTTTGTGTGTGATTGCTTTTTCACAATCAGTGTTTTCAGGATTATGTGATGAACT
AGATCTTCAAGTTTCGTTACATTTCATATGTTTTCGGAACTCACGAAGTACATATTGGGTATTGTGCTCA
AAAAATTCAGCAATCAGCTTCGCTCCGCTGACTTTAGAACCCAAAAAAATAGTATGGCCAAACTGACTGT
GTTACGATCATTTCAATTTTTCAATACATATTTAAGATTTCTAAGAGTAAGAAGGTCAAAAACTGTTCTG
GAATACATATATATTTTTCAGGTTACAATTAGTCCAAAAAGTGCACTGAAATATACGTTTTAATTTCACG
AATANCCCAATTAGTTCAATGTATTTTTGGTCAACCAACGTTAAAGTTTGGCCTCCNACCAATTATCATT
TCTGATCACCCCCATGGTTTTTTCCTTNATCTGCCAAGTTAATTTTTNATTTTTTAACCCGAANGTTTGG
NCATATTTTTTCAATTCCTTCACCTAGCGCCCCCCTTCTTGGNCTTTCCGGCGCCCCNGGAATCTAAAGG
CATCNGGTGCAAGAAATGGAAAGAACCCATCCCNCCCTTGGTTTTCCTNCCNNNAATACCNGAGAAAATG
NATAAAANCCGAAAAAAANNGCCCTGGGNATNANNGGCCNCCGNTGGCTAANCNANCCCNAACCTGGACC
TGGGACCGGNANGGNCACCCNNGGGCNCNNCAAAAAGATTGCCNNGGGGGGGCAANCCCCCCCCCGGAAA
TTNGGAAAANCAACCCNNACCAAAAGGGGNTTGGGGCCNCTNANTTNAAAAAAAATNGCCCCNNAATANC
CCTTNGGAAAAAATTTTCCCNCNNCNAAATTTCNCGCCCTTTNNNTNNTTTACGGGAAANACNCCGGCCC
CCCAA
